>Addgene plasmid #43184 | I-TCTC | depositor partial sequence | sequence record 58449 | I-TCTC sequence 424 bps
CGTCTCCTGACCCCAGAGCAGGTCGTGGCCATTGCCTCGAATGGAGGGGGCAAACAGGCGTTGGAAACCG
TACAACGATTGCTGCCGGTGCTGTGCCAAGCGCACGGACTCACCCCAGAGCAGGTCGTGGCGATCGCAAG
CCACGACGGAGGAAAGCAAGCCTTGGAAACAGTACAGAGGCTGTTGCCTGTGCTGTGCCAAGCGCACGGC
CTCACCCCAGAGCAGGTCGTGGCCATTGCCTCGAATGGAGGGGGCAAACAGGCGTTGGAAACCGTACAAC
GATTGCTGCCGGTGCTGTGCCAAGCGCACGGATTAACCCCAGAGCAGGTCGTGGCGATCGCAAGCCACGA
CGGAGGAAAGCAAGCCTTGGAAACAGTACAGAGGCTGTTGCCTGTGCTGTGCCAAGCGCACGGCTTAAGA
GACG
