>Addgene plasmid #43184 | I-TCTC | addgene partial sequence | sequence record 61956 | M13-F20 5'-TGTAAAACGACGGCCAGT-3'
CGAATTGGGCCCTCTAGATGCATGCTCGAGCGGCCGCCAGTGTGATGGATATCTGCAGAATTCGCCCTTA
TATAGATGCCGTCCTAGCGCGTCTCCTGACCCCAGAGCAGGTCGTGGCCATTGCCTCGAATGGAGGGGGC
AAACAGGCGTTGGAAACCGTACAACGATTGCTGCCGGTGCTGTGCCAAGCGCACGGACTCACCCCAGAGC
AGGTCGTGGCGATCGCAAGCCACGACGGAGGAAAGCAAGCCTTGGAAACAGTACAGAGGCTGTTGCCTGT
GCTGTGCCAAGCGCACGGCCTCACCCCAGAGCAGGTCGTGGCCATTGCCTCGAATGGAGGGGGCAAACAG
GCGTTGGAAACCGTACAACGATTGCTGCCGGTGCTGTGCCAAGCGCACGGATTAACCCCAGAGCAGGTCG
TGGCGATCGCAAGCCACGACGGAGGAAAGCAAGCCTTGGAAACAGTACAGAGGCTGTTGCCTGTGCTGTG
CCAAGCGCACGGCTTAAGAGACGTGGGCACAGGAAAGATACTTAAGGGCGAATTCCAGCACACTGGCGGC
CGTTACTAGTGGATCCGAGCTCGGTACCAAGCTTGATGCATAGCTTGAGTATTCTATAGTGTCACCTAAA
TAGCTTGGCGTAATCATGGTCATAGCTGTTTCCTGTGTGAAATTGTTATCCGCTCACAATTCCACACAAC
ATACGAGCCGGAAGCATAAAGTGTAAAGCCTGGGGTGCCTAATGAGTGAGCTAACTCACATTAATTGCGT
TGCGCTCACTGCCCGCTTTCCAGTCGGGAAACCTGTCGTGCCAGCTGCATTAATGAATCGGCCAACGCGC
GGGGAGAGGCGGTTTGCGTATTGGGCGCTCTTCCGCTTCCTCGCTCACTGACTCGCTGCGCTCGGTCGTT
CGGCTGCGGCGAGCGGTATCAGCTCACTCAAAAGGCGGTAATACGGTTATCCACAGAATCAGGGG
