[The description below was written by a language model from this plasmid's Addgene catalogue record.]
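Description:
I-TCTC is a bacterial cloning plasmid built on the commercial pCRII-TOPO backbone (about 4.0 kb without insert), into which a 424 bp synthetic insert was introduced by TOPO cloning. It is maintained at high copy number in E. coli and carries both ampicillin and kanamycin resistance, so either or both drugs can be used for selection. No feature table is provided, so the replication origin, promoters and other backbone elements are not itemised. The listed sequencing primers (T7 on the 5′ side and M13 reverse on the 3′ side) show that the insert sits between these standard priming sites in the multiple cloning region. Nothing in the record suggests the plasmid is meant for expression in any host; it serves as a storage and propagation vector for the insert.

The record gives the insert only a name, I-TCTC, and describes it as synthetic, without stating its content. The associated publication describes a TALEN genome-editing system for generating human stem cell-based disease models. In that context, the name and size are consistent with a pre-assembled module of TALE repeat units recognising the four-base sequence TCTC, with the "I" prefix possibly marking its position within an ordered assembly scheme. This reading is an inference from the name and the paper title, not something the catalogue fields state. On that reading, the plasmid would be one member of a library of repeat-module building blocks, from which the insert is excised or amplified and joined with other modules to construct custom TALE DNA-binding arrays for site-specific nucleases. It is available to academic and nonprofit users only.
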