Addgene plasmid #43184: I-TCTC
Depositing lab: Chad Cowan & Kiran Musunuru. Depositing organization: Harvard University. Publication: A TALEN Genome-Editing System for Generating Human Stem Cell-Based Disease Models. Ding Q, Lee YK, Schaefer EA, Peters DT, Veres A, Kim K, Kuperwasser N, Motola DL, Meissner TB, Hendriks WT, Trevisan M, Gupta RM, Moisan A, Banks E, Friesen M, Schinzel RT, Xia F, Tang A, Xia Y, Figueroa E, Wann A, Ahfeldt T, Daheron L, Zhang F, Rubin LL, Peng LF, Chung RT, Musunuru K, Cowan CA. Cell Stem Cell. 2012 Dec 12. pii: S1934-5909(12)00645-5. doi: 10.1016/j.stem.2012.11.011. PubMed 23246482.
Backbone
  Vector backbone: pCRII-TOPO
  Backbone manufacturer: Invitrogen
  Backbone size w/o insert (bp): 3973
  Vector type: Bacterial Cloning
Growth in bacteria
  Bacterial resistance: Ampicillin and Kanamycin, 100 & 50 μg/mL
  Growth temperature: 37°C
  Growth strain: Top10
  Copy number: High Copy
Gene/Insert
  Gene/Insert name: I-TCTC
  Species: Synthetic
  Insert size (bp): 424
  Cloning method: TOPO Cloning
  Sequencing primers: 5′ T7; 3′ M13-rev
Terms and licenses: Academic/Nonprofit Terms; Industry Terms: Not Available to Industry
How to cite: I-TCTC was a gift from Chad Cowan & Kiran Musunuru (Addgene plasmid # 43184 ; http://n2t.net/addgene:43184 ; RRID:Addgene_43184)
